>Addgene plasmid #195371 | dpYPQ230-D156R-ABE5 | addgene full sequence | sequence record 392986 | Addgene NGS Result
TGGACCAGCCAGGACAGAAATGCCTCGACTTCGCTGCTACCCAAGGTTGCCGGGTGACGCACACCGTGGA
AACGGATGAAGGCACGAACCCAGTGGACATAAGCCTGTTCGGTTCGTAAGCTGTAATGCAAGTAGCGTAT
GCGCTCACGCAACTGGTCCAGAACCTTGACCGAACGCAGCGGTGGTAACGGCGCAGTGGCGGTTTTCATG
GCTTGTTATGACTGTTTTTTTGGGGTACAGTCTATGCCTCGGGCATCCAAGCAGCAAGCGCGTTACGCCG
TGGGTCGATGTTTGATGTTATGGAGCAGCAACGATGTTACGCAGCAGGGCAGTCGCCCTAAAACAAAGTT
AAACATTATGAGGGAAGCGGTGATCGCCGAAGTATCGACTCAACTATCAGAGGTAGTTGGCGTCATCGAG
CGCCATCTCGAACCGACGTTGCTGGCCGTACATTTGTACGGCTCCGCAGTGGATGGCGGCCTGAAGCCAC
ACAGTGATATTGATTTGCTGGTTACGGTGACCGTAAGGCTTGATGAAACAACGCGGCGAGCTTTGATCAA
CGACCTTTTGGAAACTTCGGCTTCCCCTGGAGAGAGCGAGATTCTCCGCGCTGTAGAAGTCACCATTGTT
GTGCACGACGACATCATTCCGTGGCGTTATCCAGCTAAGCGCGAACTGCAATTTGGAGAATGGCAGCGCA
ATGACATTCTTGCAGGTATCTTCGAGCCAGCCACGATCGACATTGATCTGGCTATCTTGCTGACAAAAGC
AAGAGAACATAGCGTTGCCTTGGTAGGTCCAGCGGCGGAGGAACTCTTTGATCCGGTTCCTGAACAGGAT
CTATTTGAGGCGCTAAATGAAACCTTAACGCTATGGAACTCGCCGCCCGACTGGGCTGGCGATGAGCGAA
ATGTAGTGCTTACGTTGTCCCGCATTTGGTACAGCGCAGTAACCGGCAAAATCGCGCCGAAGGATGTCGC
TGCCGACTGGGCAATGGAGCGCCTGCCGGCCCAGTATCAGCCCGTCATACTTGAAGCTAGACAGGCTTAT
CTTGGACAAGAAGAAGATCGCTTGGCCTCGCGCGCAGATCAGTTGGAAGAATTTGTCCACTACGTGAAAG
GCGAGATCACCAAGGTAGTCGGCAAATAACCCTCGAGCCACCCATGACCAAAATCCCTTAACGTGAGTTA
CGCGTCGTTCCACTGAGCGTCAGACCCCGTAGAAAAGATCAAAGGATCTTCTTGAGATCCTTTTTTTCTG
CGCGTAATCTGCTGCTTGCAAACAAAAAAACCACCGCTACCAGCGGTGGTTTGTTTGCCGGATCAAGAGC
TACCAACTCTTTTTCCGAAGGTAACTGGCTTCAGCAGAGCGCAGATACCAAATACTGTTCTTCTAGTGTA
GCCGTAGTTAGGCCACCACTTCAAGAACTCTGTAGCACCGCCTACATACCTCGCTCTGCTAATCCTGTTA
CCAGTGGCTGCTGCCAGTGGCGATAAGTCGTGTCTTACCGGGTTGGACTCAAGACGATAGTTACCGGATA
AGGCGCAGCGGTCGGGCTGAACGGGGGGTTCGTGCACACAGCCCAGCTTGGAGCGAACGACCTACACCGA
ACTGAGATACCTACAGCGTGAGCTATGAGAAAGCGCCACGCTTCCCGAAGGGAGAAAGGCGGACAGGTAT
CCGGTAAGCGGCAGGGTCGGAACAGGAGAGCGCACGAGGGAGCTTCCAGGGGGAAACGCCTGGTATCTTT
ATAGTCCTGTCGGGTTTCGCCACCTCTGACTTGAGCGTCGATTTTTGTGATGCTCGTCAGGGGGGCGGAG
CCTATGGAAAAACGCCAGCAACGCGGCCTTTTTACGGTTCCTGGCCTTTTGCTGGCCTTTTGCTCACATG
TTCTTTCCTGCGTTATCCCCTGATTCTGTGGATAACCGTATTACCGCCTTTGAGTGAGCTGATACCGCTC
GCCGCAGCCGAACGACCGAGCGCAGCGAGTCAGTGAGCGAGGAAGCGGAAGAGCGCCCAATACGCAAACC
GCCTCTCCCCGCGCGTTGGCCGATTCATTAATGCAGCTGGCACGACAGGTTTCCCGACTGGAAAGCGGGC
AGTGAGCGCAACGCAATTAATACGCGTACCGCGAGCCAGGAAGAGTTTGTAGAAACGCAAAAAGGCCATC
CGTCAGGATGGCCTTCTGCTTAGTTTGATGCCTGGCAGTTTATGGCGGGCGTCCTGCCCGCCACCCTCCG
GGCCGTTGCTTCACAACGTTCAAATCCGCTCCCGGCGGATTTGTCCTACTCAGGAGAGCGTTCACCGACA
AACAACAGATAAAACGAAAGGCCCAGTCTTCCGACTGAGCCTTTCGTTTTATTTGATGCCTGGCAGTTCC
CTACTCTCGCGTTAACGCTTGCATGGATGTTTTCCCAGTCACGACGTTGTAAAACGACGGCCAGTCTTAA
GCTCGGGCCCCAAATAATGATTTTATTTTGACTGATAGTGACCTGTTCGTTGCAACAAATTGATGAGCAA
TGCTTTTTTATAATGCCAACTTTGTACAAAAAAGCAGGCTCCGATGAAACGGACAGCCGACGGAAGCGAG
TTCGAGTCACCAAAGAAGAAGCGGAAAGTCTCTGAGGTGGAGTTTTCCCACGAGTACTGGATGAGACATG
CCCTGACCCTGGCCAAGAGGGCACGGGATGAGAGGGAGGTGCCTGTGGGAGCCGTGCTGGTGCTGAACAA
TAGAGTGATCGGCGAGGGCTGGAACAGAGCCATCGGCCTGCACGACCCAACAGCCCATGCCGAAATTATG
GCCCTGAGACAGGGCGGCCTGGTCATGCAGAACTACAGACTGATTGACGCCACCCTGTACGTGACATTCG
AGCCTTGCGTGATGTGCGCCGGCGCCATGATCCACTCTAGGATCGGCCGCGTGGTGTTTGGCGTGAGGAA
CTCAAAAAGAGGCGCCGCAGGCTCCCTGATGAACGTGCTGAACTACCCCGGCATGAATCACCGCGTCGAA
ATTACCGAGGGAATCCTGGCAGATGAATGTGCCGCCCTGCTGTGCGATTTCTATCGGATGCCTAGACAGG
TGTTCAATGCTCAGAAGAAGGCCCAGAGCTCCATCAACGGAGGGGGAGGGTCGGGAGGTGGTGGCAGCGG
AGGAGGCGGTAGCGGAGGTGGAGGATCAGGTGGCGGAGGGTCGGGAGGGGGCGGTTCTGGTGGTGGGGGC
TCGGGTGGAGGAGGGAGCACCATGGCTCCTAAGAAGAAGCGGAAGGTTGGTATTCACGGGGTGCCTGCGG
CTTCAAAGCTCGAGAAATTCACCAACTGTTATTCGTTGAGCAAAACACTGCGGTTTAAAGCGATTCCAGT
CGGCAAGACTCAAGAGAATATAGACAATAAGCGGCTGTTGGTGGAAGATGAAAAGCGCGCGGAAGACTAC
AAAGGGGTGAAGAAGTTGTTGGACAGATACTACCTCTCTTTTATCAATGATGTCTTGCACTCAATCAAAT
TGAAGAATCTGAACAACTACATCTCCCTCTTCAGAAAGAAAACAAGGACAGAAAAGGAGAATAAGGAACT
TGAAAATTTGGAGATCAATCTGAGGAAAGAGATCGCGAAAGCCTTTAAAGGCAACGAAGGATACAAAAGT
CTGTTCAAGAAGGATATAATTGAGACAATTTTGCCAGAGTTCCTCGATGACAAGGACGAGATTGCGCTGG
TCAATTCGTTCAACGGATTCACAACAGCATTCACAGGCTTCTTTCGCAATCGGGAAAATATGTTCTCTGA
GGAGGCAAAGTCCACTTCTATTGCGTTCAGGTGTATCAATGAGAATCTCACTAGGTACATTTCCAACATG
GATATCTTTGAGAAGGTTGACGCAATTTTTGACAAGCACGAAGTTCAGGAGATTAAGGAGAAGATCCTCA
ATTCCGATTATGACGTTGAGGACTTCTTCGAAGGTGAGTTTTTTAATTTCGTGCTCACTCAAGAGGGTAT
CGACGTGTATAATGCGATCATCGGTGGGTTCGTGACTGAGTCCGGTGAAAAGATTAAGGGATTGAACGAG
TATATCAACCTTTACAACCAAAAGACGAAACAGAAGCTGCCAAAGTTCAAGCCTCTTTACAAACAGGTTC
TTTCAGACCGCGAGTCACTCTCGTTCTATGGGGAGGGCTACACTTCGGATGAGGAAGTCCTGGAGGTGTT
CAGGAATACTCTCAATAAGAATTCGGAGATTTTCTCTTCTATAAAAAAACTGGAAAAGTTGTTTAAGAAT
TTTGACGAATACTCTAGCGCCGGCATATTTGTGAAAAACGGCCCGGCCATATCAACGATAAGTAAAGATA
TCTTCGGCGAATGGAACGTGATCAGAGACAAATGGAACGCGGAGTATGACGATATTCACCTGAAGAAGAA
GGCTGTCGTAACGGAGAAGTACGAGGATGATCGCAGGAAAAGCTTCAAAAAGATCGGAAGTTTCAGCCTG
GAACAGTTGCAGGAGTATGCTGACGCCGATCTTAGCGTCGTCGAGAAGTTGAAGGAGATAATCATCCAAA
AGGTCGACGAGATATATAAAGTCTATGGATCAAGTGAAAAACTGTTCGACGCCGACTTCGTTTTGGAGAA
GTCCCTGAAGAAGAACGACGCTGTTGTTGCCATTATGAAGGATCTGCTCGACAGCGTGAAGAGTTTCGAG
AACTATATTAAGGCTTTTTTCGGGGAGGGGAAGGAGACTAACAGAGATGAGTCCTTCTACGGAGACTTCG
TCCTCGCGTACGATATACTCCTTAAGGTAGACCACATCTACGACGCAATCAGAAATTACGTGACACAAAA
GCCGTACAGCAAGGACAAGTTCAAACTCTACTTCCAGAACCCCCAGTTCATGGGCGGCTGGGACAAGGAC
AAGGAAACGGATTACAGGGCTACGATCCTGAGGTATGGTTCAAAATACTACTTGGCGATTATGGACAAGA
AGTACGCCAAGTGTCTCCAGAAGATTGACAAAGACGATGTCAATGGCAATTATGAGAAGATCAACTACAA
GCTGCTTCCGGGTCCGAACAAGATGCTCCCAAAGGTTTTCTTCAGCAAGAAATGGATGGCCTACTATAAC
CCAAGCGAGGACATCCAGAAGATTTATAAGAACGGTACGTTCAAGAAGGGCGACATGTTCAATCTTAACG
ACTGTCACAAGCTGATCGACTTCTTCAAAGACTCAATTAGCCGGTACCCAAAGTGGTCTAACGCCTATGA
CTTCAACTTTTCGGAAACCGAGAAGTACAAGGATATAGCCGGATTTTATAGAGAGGTGGAAGAGCAGGGC
TACAAGGTGTCATTCGAGTCCGCCAGCAAGAAGGAAGTGGACAAGCTCGTGGAAGAGGGTAAGCTCTACA
TGTTCCAGATTTATAATAAAGACTTTAGCGATAAGAGCCACGGGACACCTAATCTCCACACAATGTATTT
CAAGCTGCTCTTCGACGAGAATAACCACGGCCAAATCAGGTTGTCAGGAGGGGCTGAACTCTTCATGCGG
CGCGCTAGCCTTAAGAAGGAGGAGCTTGTAGTCCACCCTGCGAATAGTCCAATTGCGAATAAGAACCCGG
ACAATCCTAAAAAGACTACAACATTGAGCTACGACGTGTACAAGGATAAGAGGTTTTCCGAGGATCAGTA
CGAGCTCCACATCCCGATTGCGATCAACAAGTGCCCAAAGAATATTTTCAAGATAAACACAGAGGTGCGT
GTACTCCTGAAGCATGACGACAATCCTTACGTCATTGGGATTGCCCGGGGCGAGAGGAACCTCCTCTATA
TTGTGGTGGTGGACGGGAAGGGGAACATAGTCGAACAGTACTCCCTTAACGAAATAATTAACAATTTCAA
CGGCATCCGTATCAAGACCGACTACCATTCGTTGCTGGACAAGAAGGAGAAGGAGAGATTTGAGGCGCGG
CAAAATTGGACAAGTATCGAGAACATCAAGGAACTCAAAGCAGGTTATATCTCTCAAGTTGTGCATAAGA
TATGCGAGCTGGTTGAGAAGTATGACGCAGTGATCGCTCTTGAGGACCTCAACTCGGGCTTTAAGAATTC
TAGAGTTAAAGTGGAGAAGCAGGTCTATCAAAAGTTCGAGAAGATGCTTATAGATAAGCTCAACTACATG
GTCGATAAGAAATCGAACCCATGTGCCACCGGCGGCGCACTCAAAGGTTACCAAATAACAAACAAATTCG
AGTCCTTCAAATCGATGAGTACTCAGAATGGGTTCATATTTTATATACCGGCGTGGCTTACGTCTAAGAT
CGACCCGTCAACTGGTTTTGTCAACCTGTTGAAGACGAAATACACGTCCATTGCCGATTCGAAAAAGTTC
ATATCTAGTTTTGATCGTATTATGTACGTCCCAGAGGAAGATCTTTTCGAGTTTGCTCTCGACTACAAAA
ACTTTTCGCGGACCGATGCGGATTACATTAAAAAATGGAAACTCTATTCGTACGGCAACAGAATCAGGAT
TTTTCGCAACCCTAAGAAGAATAACGTCTTTGATTGGGAGGAAGTTTGCTTGACTAGCGCGTACAAGGAG
CTCTTTAATAAGTATGGCATTAACTACCAACAGGGTGATATCAGAGCACTGCTTTGCGAACAATCTGACA
AGGCTTTCTACTCATCCTTCATGGCTTTGATGAGCCTGATGCTCCAGATGAGAAATTCAATTACAGGCAG
AACCGACGTGGATTTCTTGATCTCCCCGGTTAAAAATTCTGATGGCATCTTTTACGATAGCAGGAACTAT
GAAGCGCAAGAGAATGCGATTCTGCCAAAAAATGCAGACGCCAACGGTGCCTATAACATCGCCAGGAAAG
TCCTGTGGGCGATCGGCCAGTTCAAAAAGGCCGAAGACGAAAAATTGGACAAGGTCAAAATCGCTATCAG
CAACAAAGAGTGGCTGGAGTATGCTCAGACATCCGTAAAGCATAAGCGTCCTGCTGCCACCAAAAAGGCC
GGACAGGCTAAGAAAAAGAAGTGAGACGACTAGTGGCGGCCGCCGACGTCCGATCGTTCAAACATTTGGC
AATAAAGTTTCTTAAGATTGAATCCTGTTGCCGGTCTTGCGATGATTATCATATAATTTCTGTTGAATTA
CGTTAAGCATGTAATAATTAACATGTAATGCATGACGTTATTTATGAGATGGGTTTTTATGATTAGAGTC
CCGCAATTATACATTTAATACGCGATAGAAAACAAAATATAGCGCGCAAACTAGGATAAATTATCGCGCG
CGGTGTCATCTATGTTACTAGATCGGGAATTGATCCCCCCTCGACAGCTTCCGGAAAGGGCGAATTCGCA
ACTTTGTATACAAAAGTTGAACGAGAAACGTAAAATGATATAAATATCAATATATTAAATTAGATTTTGC
ATAAAAAACAGACTACATAATACTGTAAAACACAACATATCCAGTCACTATGCCATCCAGCTGATATCCC
CTATAGTGAGTCGTATTACATGGTCATAGCTGTTTCCTGGCAGCTCTGGCCCGTGTCTCAAAATCTCTGA
TGTTACATTGCACAAGATAAAAATATATCATCATGCCTCCTC
Features (pLannotate 1.2.2; 13 found; start..end, strand, type, name):
     96..119     +  promoter       Pc promoter (fragment): intI1 (promoter lies within the coding sequence); class 1 integron promoter
    295..351     +  CDS            GmR (fragment): gentamycin acetyltransferase; aacC1; confers resistance to gentamycin
    358..1149    +  CDS            SmR: aminoglycoside adenylyltransferase (Murphy, 1985); aadA; confers resistance to spectinomycin and streptomycin
   1242..1830    +  rep_origin     ori: high-copy-number ColE1/pMB1/pBR322/pUC origin of replication
   2013..2105    +  CDS            lacI (fragment): lac repressor; lacI; The lac repressor binds to the lac operator to inhibit transcription in E. coli. This inhibition can be relieved by adding lactose or isopropyl-β-D-thiogalactopyranoside (IPTG).
   2160..2187    -  terminator     rrnB T2 terminator: transcription terminator T2 from the E. coli rrnB gene
   2319..2362    +  terminator     rrnB T1 terminator: Escherichia coli rrnB; transcription terminator T1 from the E. coli rrnB gene
   2409..2445    -  CDS            lacZα (fragment): LacZα fragment of β-galactosidase; lacZ fragment
   2461..2560    +  protein_bind   attL1: mutant version of attL; recombination site for the Gateway® LR reaction LR Clonase™
   2621..3112    +  CDS            tadA: TADA_ECOLI - Also known as yfhC. Experimental evidence at protein level: Swiss-Prot protein existence level 1. Catalyzes the deamination of adenosine to inosine at the wobble position 34 of tRNA(Arg2). Essential for cell viability. From Escherichia coli (strain K12).
   7052..7304    +  terminator     NOS terminator: nopaline synthase terminator and poly(A) signal
   7349..7472    +  protein_bind   attR5: mutant version of attR; recombination site for the Gateway® LR reaction LR Clonase™
   7490..7508    -  promoter       T7 promoter: promoter for bacteriophage T7 RNA polymerase
