[The description below was written by a language model from this plasmid's Addgene catalogue record and pLannotate feature annotations shown in this document.]
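Description:
dpYPQ230-D156R-ABE5 is a Gateway-compatible entry clone built on the pYPQ167 backbone for assembling plant CRISPR adenine base editor expression vectors. It is maintained in E. coli as a high-copy plasmid through a ColE1/pUC-type origin and selected with spectinomycin via the aadA (SmR) aminoglycoside adenylyltransferase gene. The annotation also picks up short remnants of an integron Pc promoter, a gentamicin resistance gene, lacI and lacZα, along with rrnB T1 and T2 terminators that insulate the cloning region from upstream bacterial transcription.

The payload is a fusion of the evolved E. coli tRNA adenosine deaminase ecTadA8e to the N terminus of a nuclease-dead LbCas12a carrying the D156R substitution. The two are joined by a flexible (GGGGS)x8 linker, and nuclear localization signals sit at both ends. In the feature table only the tadA portion is recognised. The long unannotated stretch between it and the NOS terminator presumably holds the linker, dLbCas12a-D156R and the NLS sequences, though the table does not confirm this. The cassette is flanked by attL1 and attR5 sites, the arrangement used in multisite Gateway LR reactions, in which this module is combined with a second entry clone and recombined into a destination vector. No plant promoter is annotated or stated, so the promoter is expected to come from the destination vector, while the NOS terminator supplies the polyadenylation signal.

In use, a crRNA guides the catalytically inactive Cas12a to its target, where TadA8e deaminates adenines in the displaced DNA strand to produce A-to-G changes without a double-strand break. The associated work applied such Cas12a base editors to multiplexed genome editing in rice.
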