Addgene plasmid #195371: dpYPQ230-D156R-ABE5
Purpose: dLbCas12a-D156R based adenine base editor, ecTadA8e fused to the N terminal of dLbCas12a-D156R with the linker of (GGGGS)x8
Depositing lab: Yiping Qi. Depositing organization: University of Maryland, College Park. Publication: CRISPR-Cas12a base editors confer efficient multiplexed genome editing in rice. Cheng Y, Zhang Y, Li G, Fang H, Sretenovic S, Fan A, Li J, Xu J, Que Q, Qi Y. Plant Commun. 2023 Apr 13:100601. doi: 10.1016/j.xplc.2023.100601. PubMed 37060177.
Backbone
  Vector backbone: pYPQ167
  Vector type: Plant Expression, CRISPR ; Gateway compatible ecTadA8e-(GGGGS)x8-dLbCas12a-D156R entry clone
Growth in bacteria
  Bacterial resistance: Spectinomycin, 50 μg/mL
  Growth temperature: 37°C
  Growth strain: DH5alpha
  Copy number: High Copy
Gene/Insert
  Gene/Insert name: ecTadA8e-(GGGGS)x8-dLbCas12a-D156R
  Tag / fusion protein: 5' and 3' NLS
Terms and licenses: Academic/Nonprofit Terms; Industry Terms: Not Available to Industry
How to cite: dpYPQ230-D156R-ABE5 was a gift from Yiping Qi (Addgene plasmid # 195371 ; http://n2t.net/addgene:195371 ; RRID:Addgene_195371)
